Addgene plasmid #91166: pAtCas9-dead_2
Purpose: Cas9 only expression, Cas9 Type: AtCas9_D10A+H840A (dead), Plant Selection: 2x35S:npt II
Depositing lab: Daniel Voytas. Depositing organization: University of Minnesota. Publication: A multi-purpose toolkit to enable advanced genome engineering in plants. Cermak T, Curtin SJ, Gil-Humanes J, Cegan R, Kono TJY, Konecna E, Belanto JJ, Starker CG, Mathre JW, Greenstein RL, Voytas DF. Plant Cell. 2017 May 18. pii: tpc.00922.2016. doi: 10.1105/tpc.16.00922. PubMed 28522548.
Backbone
  Vector backbone: pCAMBIA
  Vector type: Plant Expression, CRISPR
  Selectable markers: Kanamycin
Growth in bacteria
  Bacterial resistance: Kanamycin, 50 μg/mL
  Growth temperature: 37°C
  Growth strain: DH5alpha
  Copy number: High Copy
Gene/Insert
  Gene/Insert name: AtCas9_D10A+H840A (dead)
  Species: Synthetic
  Mutation: D10A, H840A
  Cloning method: Restriction Enzyme; 5′ cloning site unknown (unknown if destroyed); 3′ cloning site unknown (unknown if destroyed)
  Sequencing primers: 5′ unknown
Terms and licenses: Academic/Nonprofit Terms; Industry Terms: Not Available to Industry
How to cite: pAtCas9-dead_2 was a gift from Daniel Voytas (Addgene plasmid # 91166 ; http://n2t.net/addgene:91166 ; RRID:Addgene_91166)
