[The description below was written by a language model from this plasmid's Addgene catalogue record and pLannotate feature annotations shown in this document.]
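Description:
pAtCas9-dead_2 is a pCAMBIA-based binary T-DNA vector of about 14 kb for expressing a catalytically inactive Cas9 in plants, with no guide RNA cassette ("Cas9 only" in the record). The backbone outside the T-DNA borders carries a ColE1/pMB1-type origin with the pBR322 bom region for high-copy propagation in E. coli. It also carries the pVS1 replication module (oriV, RepA and the StaA stability protein), which allows stable maintenance in Agrobacterium. Bacterial selection is by kanamycin through an aphA-3 aminoglycoside phosphotransferase gene.

Between the nopaline-type left and right border repeats lie two plant expression units. Near the left border, an enhanced CaMV 35S promoter with a duplicated enhancer drives nptII, terminated by the CaMV poly(A) signal, giving kanamycin selection of transformed plant tissue. The second unit places a Streptococcus pyogenes-derived Cas9 coding sequence under a CaMV 35S promoter, followed by the Arabidopsis HSP18.2 terminator. The catalogue describes this insert as synthetic AtCas9 carrying D10A and H840A; the "At" prefix presumably denotes Arabidopsis codon optimisation, although the record does not say so. These substitutions inactivate the RuvC and HNH nuclease domains, so the protein can still be guided to DNA but cannot cut it. Fragments of the lac promoter/operator, pUC multiple cloning site and lacZα flanking the cassette are remnants of the pCAMBIA cloning region. No localisation signals or epitope tags are annotated.

The plasmid belongs to a plant genome-engineering toolkit. It suits Agrobacterium-mediated delivery of dead Cas9, for example as a non-cutting control or for DNA-binding applications with guide RNAs supplied separately, though the record does not specify particular uses.
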