Features (pLannotate 1.2.2; 22 found; start..end, strand, type, name):
    291..1085    -  CDS            KanR: aminoglycoside phosphotransferase; aphA-3; confers resistance to kanamycin
   1510..1534    +  misc_feature   LB T-DNA repeat: left border repeat from nopaline C58 T-DNA
   1612..1786    -  polyA_signal   CaMV poly(A) signal: cauliflower mosaic virus polyadenylation signal
   1843..2635    -  CDS            NeoR/KanR (fragment): aminoglycoside phosphotransferase from Tn5; aph(3')-II (or nptII); confers resistance to neomycin, kanamycin, and G418 (Geneticin®)
   2703..3379    -  promoter       CaMV 35S promoter (enhanced): cauliflower mosaic virus 35S promoter with a duplicated enhancer region
   3469..3557    +  CDS            lacI (fragment): lac repressor; lacI; The lac repressor binds to the lac operator to inhibit transcription in E. coli. This inhibition can be relieved by adding lactose or isopropyl-β-D-thiogalactopyranoside (IPTG).
   3570..3591    +  protein_bind   CAP binding site: CAP binding activates transcription in the presence of cAMP. E. coli catabolite activator protein
   3606..3636    +  promoter       lac promoter: promoter for the E. coli lac operon
   3640..3662    +  protein_bind   lac operator (fragment): The lac repressor binds to the lac operator to inhibit transcription in E. coli. This inhibition can be relieved by adding lactose or isopropyl-β-D-thiogalactopyranoside (IPTG). lac repressor encoded by lacI
   3693..3718    +  misc_feature   MCS (fragment): pUC18/19 multiple cloning site
   4214..4555    +  promoter       CaMV 35S promoter: strong constitutive promoter from cauliflower mosaic virus
   4593..8696    +  CDS            cas9: CAS9_STRP1 - Also known as csn1 From Streptococcus pyogenes serotype M1.
   8740..8988    +  terminator     HSP terminator: efficient transcription terminator from the Arabidopsis thaliana heat shock protein 18.2 gene (Nagaya et al., 2010)
   9009..9163    +  CDS            lacZα (fragment): LacZα fragment of β-galactosidase; lacZ fragment
   9229..9253    +  misc_feature   RB T-DNA repeat: right border repeat from nopaline C58 T-DNA
   9593..9994    +  CDS            Y4CG_SINFN (fragment): Protein inferred from homology: Swiss-Prot protein existence level 3. From Sinorhizobium fredii (strain NBRC 101917 / NGR234).
  10554..11183   +  CDS            pVS1 StaA: stability protein from the Pseudomonas plasmid pVS1 (Heeb et al., 2000)
  11612..12685   +  CDS            pVS1 RepA: replication protein from the Pseudomonas plasmid pVS1 (Heeb et al., 2000)
  12751..12945   +  rep_origin     pVS1 oriV: origin of replication for the Pseudomonas plasmid pVS1 (Heeb et al., 2000)
  13148..13187   +  CDS            rop (fragment): Rop protein, which maintains plasmids at low copy number; rop
  13289..13429   +  misc_feature   bom: basis of mobility region from pBR322
  13615..204     -  rep_origin     ori (across the origin): high-copy-number ColE1/pMB1/pBR322/pUC origin of replication
>Addgene plasmid #91166 | pAtCas9-dead_2 | addgene full sequence | sequence record 182403 | Addgene NGS Result
GTAGGCGGTGCTACAGAGTTCTTGAAGTGGTGGCCTAACTACGGCTACACTAGAAGGACAGTATTTGGTA
TCTGCGCTCTGCTGAAGCCAGTTACCTTCGGAAAAAGAGTTGGTAGCTCTTGATCCGGCAAACAAACCAC
CGCTGGTAGCGGTGGTTTTTTTGTTTGCAAGCAGCAGATTACGCGCAGAAAAAAAGGATCTCAAGAAGAT
CCTTTGATCTTTTCTACGGGGTCTGACGCTCAGTGGAACGAAAACTCACGTTAAGGGATTTTGGTCATGC
ATTCTAGGTACTAAAACAATTCATCCAGTAAAATATAATATTTTATTTTCTCCCAATCAGGCTTGATCCC
CAGTAAGTCAAAAAATAGCTCGACATACTGTTCTTCCCCGATATCCTCCCTGATCGACCGGACGCAGAAG
GCAATGTCATACCACTTGTCCGCCCTGCCGCTTCTCCCAAGATCAATAAAGCCACTTACTTTGCCATCTT
TCACAAAGATGTTGCTGTCTCCCAGGTCGCCGTGGGAAAAGACAAGTTCCTCTTCGGGCTTTTCCGTCTT
TAAAAAATCATACAGCTCGCGCGGATCTTTAAATGGAGTGTCTTCTTCCCAGTTTTCGCAATCCACATCG
GCCAGATCGTTATTCAGTAAGTAATCCAATTCGGCTAAGCGGCTGTCTAAGCTATTCGTATAGGGACAAT
CCGATATGTCGATGGAGTGAAAGAGCCTGATGCACTCCGCATACAGCTCGATAATCTTTTCAGGGCTTTG
TTCATCTTCATACTCTTCCGAGCAAAGGACGCCATCGGCCTCACTCATGAGCAGATTGCTCCAGCCATCA
TGCCGTTCAAAGTGCAGGACCTTTGGAACAGGCAGCTTTCCTTCCAGCCATAGCATCATGTCCTTTTCCC
GTTCCACATCATAGGTGGTCCCTTTATACCGGCTGTCCGTCATTTTTAAATATAGGTTTTCATTTTCTCC
CACCAGCTTATATACCTTAGCAGGAGACATTCCTTCCGTATCTTTTACGCAGCGGTATTTTTCGATCAGT
TTTTTCAATTCCGGTGATATTCTCATTTTAGCCATTTATTATTTCCTTCCTCTTTTCTACAGTATTTAAA
GATACCCCAAGAAGCTAATTATAACAAGACGAACTCCAATTCACTGTTCCTTGCATTCTAAAACCTTAAA
TACCAGAAAACAGCTTTTTCAAAGTTGTTTTCAAAGTTGGCGTATAACATAGTATCGACGGAGCCGATTT
TGAAACCGCGGTGATCACAGGCAGCAACGCTCTGTCATCGTTACAATCAACATGCTACCCTCCGCGAGAT
CATCCGTGTTTCAAACCCGGCAGCTTAGTTGCCGTTCTTCCGAATAGCATCGGTAACATGAGCAAAGTCT
GCCGCCTTACAACGGCTCTCCCGCTGACGCCGTCCCGGACTGATGGGCTGCCTGTATCGAGTGGTGATTT
TGTGCCGAGCTGCCGGTCGGGGAGCTGTTGGCTGGCTGGTGGCAGGATATATTGTGGTGTAAACAAATTG
ACGCTTAGACAACTTAATAACACATTGCGGACGTTTTTAATGTACTGAATTAACGCCGAATTAATTCGGG
GGATCTGGATTTTAGTACTGGATTTTGGTTTTAGGAATTAGAAATTTTATTGATAGAAGTATTTTACAAA
TACAAATACATACTAAGGGTTTCTTATATGCTCAACACATGAGCGAAACCCTATAGGAACCCTAATTCCC
TTATCTGGGAACTACTCACACATTATTATGGAGAAACTCGAGCTTGTCGATCGACTCTAGCTAGAGGATC
GATCCGAACCCCAGAGTCCCGCTCAGAAGAACTCGTCAAGAAGGCGATAGAAGGCGATGCGCTGCGAATC
GGGAGCGGCGATACCGTAAAGCACGAGGAAGCGGTCAGCCCATTCGCCGCCAAGCTCTTCAGCAATATCA
CGGGTAGCCAACGCTATGTCCTGATAGCGGTCCGCCACACCCAGCCGGCCACAGTCGATGAATCCAGAAA
AGCGGCCATTTTCCACCATGATATTCGGCAAGCAGGCATCGCCATGTGTCACGACGAGATCCTCGCCGTC
GGGCATGCGCGCCTTGAGCCTGGCGAACAGTTCGGCTGGCGCGAGCCCCTGATGCTCTTCGTCCAGATCA
TCCTGATCGACAAGACCGGCTTCCATCCGAGTACGTGCTCGCTCGATGCGATGTTTCGCTTGGTGGTCGA
ATGGGCAGGTAGCCGGATCAAGCGTATGCAGCCGCCGCATTGCATCAGCCATGATGGATACTTTCTCGGC
AGGAGCAAGGTGAGATGACAGGAGATCCTGCCCCGGCACTTCGCCCAATAGCAGCCAGTCCCTTCCCGCT
TCAGTGACAACGTCGAGCACAGCTGCGCAAGGAACGCCCGTCGTGGCCAGCCACGATAGCCGCGCTGCCT
CGTCCTGGAGTTCATTCAGGGCACCGGACAGGTCGGTCTTGACAAAAAGAACCGGGCGCCCCTGCGCTGA
CAGCCGAAACACGGCGGCATCAGAGCAGCCGATTGTCTGTTGTGCCCAGTCATAGCCGAATAGCCTCTCC
ACCCAAGCGGCCGGAGAACCTGCGTGCAATCCATCTTGTTCAATCCCCATGGTCGATCGACAGATCTGCG
AAAGCTCGAGAGAGATAGATTTGTAGAGAGAGACTGGTGATTTCAGCGTGTCCTCTCCAAATGAAATGAA
CTTCCTTATATAGAGGAAGGGTCTTGCGAAGGATAGTGGGATTGTGCGTCATCCCTTACGTCAGTGGAGA
TATCACATCAATCCACTTGCTTTGAAGACGTGGTTGGAACGTCTTCTTTTTCCACGATGCTCCTCGTGGG
TGGGGGTCCATCTTTGGGACCACTGTCGGCAGAGGCATCTTGAACGATAGCCTTTCCTTTATCGCAATGA
TGGCATTTGTAGGTGCCACCTTCCTTTTCTACTGTCCTTTTGATGAAGTGACAGATAGCTGGGCAATGGA
ATCCGAGGAGGTTTCCCGATATTACCCTTTGTTGAAAAGTCTCAATAGCCCTTTGGTCTTCTGAGACTGT
ATCTTTGATATTCTTGGAGTAGACGAGAGTGTCGTGCTCCACCATGTTCACATCAATCCACTTGCTTTGA
AGACGTGGTTGGAACGTCTTCTTTTTCCACGATGCTCCTCGTGGGTGGGGGTCCATCTTTGGGACCACTG
TCGGCAGAGGCATCTTGAACGATAGCCTTTCCTTTATCGCAATGATGGCATTTGTAGGTGCCACCTTCCT
TTTCTACTGTCCTTTTGATGAAGTGACAGATAGCTGGGCAATGGAATCCGAGGAGGTTTCCCGATATTAC
CCTTTGTTGAAAAGTCTCAATAGCCCTTTGGTCTTCTGAGACTGTATCTTTGATATTCTTGGAGTAGACG
AGAGTGTCGTGCTCCACCATGTTGGCAAGCTGCTCTAGCCAATACGCAAACCGCCTCTCCCCGCGCGTTG
GCCGATTCATTAATGCAGCTGGCACGACAGGTTTCCCGACTGGAAAGCGGGCAGTGAGCGCAACGCAATT
AATGTGAGTTAGCTCACTCATTAGGCACCCCAGGCTTTACACTTTATGCTTCCGGCTCGTATGTTGTGTG
GAATTGTGAGCGGATAACAATTTCACACAGGAAACAGCTATGACATGATTACGAATTCGAGCTCGGTACC
CGGGGATCGGCGCGCCAGATTTGCCTTTTCAATTTCAGAAAGAATGCTAACCCACAGATGGTTAGAGAGG
CTTACGCAGCAGGTATCATCAAGACGATCTACCCGAGCAATAATCTCCAGGAAATCAAATACCTTCCCAA
GAAGGTTAAAGATGCAGTCAAAAGATTCAGGACTAACTGCATCAAGAACACAGAGAAAGATATATTTCTC
AAGATCAGAAGTACTATTCCAGTATGGACGATTCAAGGCTTGCTTCACAAACCAAGGCAAGTAATAGAGA
TTGGAGTCTCTAAAAAGGTAGTTCCCACTGAATCAAAGGCCATGGAGTCAAAGATTCAAATAGAGGACCT
AACAGAACTCGCCGTAAAGACTGGCGAACAGTTCATACAGAGTCTCTTACGACTCAATGACAAGAAGAAA
ATCTTCGTCAACATGGTGGAGCACGACACACTTGTCTACTCCAAAAATATCAAAGATACAGTCTCAGAAG
ACCAAAGGGCAATTGAGACTTTTCAACAAAGGGTAATATCCGGAAACCTCCTCGGATTCCATTGCCCAGC
TATCTGTCACTTTATTGTGAAGATAGTGGAAAAGGAAGGTGGCTCCTACAAATGCCATCATTGCGATAAA
GGAAAGGCCATCGTTGAAGATGCCTCTGCCGACAGTGGTCCCAAAGATGGACCCCCACCCACGAGGAGCA
TCGTGGAAAAAGAAGACGTTCCAACCACGTCTTCAAAGCAAGTGGATTGATGTGATATCTCCACTGACGT
AAGGGATGACGCACAATCCCACTATCCTTCGCAAGACCCTTCCTCTATATAAGGAAGTTCATTTCATTTG
GAGAGAACACGGGGGACTCCTGCAGGTAGATCGCTCGTCGACATGGATAAGAAGTACTCTATCGGACTCG
CTATCGGAACTAACTCTGTGGGATGGGCTGTGATCACCGATGAGTACAAGGTGCCATCTAAGAAGTTCAA
GGTTCTCGGAAACACCGATAGGCACTCTATCAAGAAAAACCTTATCGGTGCTCTCCTCTTCGATTCTGGT
GAAACTGCTGAGGCTACCAGACTCAAGAGAACCGCTAGAAGAAGGTACACCAGAAGAAAGAACAGGATCT
GCTACCTCCAAGAGATCTTCTCTAACGAGATGGCTAAAGTGGATGATTCATTCTTCCACAGGCTCGAAGA
GTCATTCCTCGTGGAAGAAGATAAGAAGCACGAGAGGCACCCTATCTTCGGAAACATCGTTGATGAGGTG
GCATACCACGAGAAGTACCCTACTATCTACCACCTCAGAAAGAAGCTCGTTGATTCTACTGATAAGGCTG
ATCTCAGGCTCATCTACCTCGCTCTCGCTCACATGATCAAGTTCAGAGGACACTTCCTCATCGAGGGTGA
TCTCAACCCTGATAACTCTGATGTGGATAAGTTGTTCATCCAGCTCGTGCAGACCTACAACCAGCTTTTC
GAAGAGAACCCTATCAACGCTTCAGGTGTGGATGCTAAGGCTATCCTCTCTGCTAGGCTCTCTAAGTCAA
GAAGGCTTGAGAACCTCATTGCTCAGCTCCCTGGTGAGAAGAAGAACGGACTTTTCGGAAACTTGATCGC
TCTCTCTCTCGGACTCACCCCTAACTTCAAGTCTAACTTCGATCTCGCTGAGGATGCAAAGCTCCAGCTC
TCAAAGGATACCTACGATGATGATCTCGATAACCTCCTCGCTCAGATCGGAGATCAGTACGCTGATTTGT
TCCTCGCTGCTAAGAACCTCTCTGATGCTATCCTCCTCAGTGATATCCTCAGAGTGAACACCGAGATCAC
CAAGGCTCCACTCTCAGCTTCTATGATCAAGAGATACGATGAGCACCACCAGGATCTCACACTTCTCAAG
GCTCTTGTTAGACAGCAGCTCCCAGAGAAGTACAAAGAGATTTTCTTCGATCAGTCTAAGAACGGATACG
CTGGTTACATCGATGGTGGTGCATCTCAAGAAGAGTTCTACAAGTTCATCAAGCCTATCCTCGAGAAGAT
GGATGGAACCGAGGAACTCCTCGTGAAGCTCAATAGAGAGGATCTTCTCAGAAAGCAGAGGACCTTCGAT
AACGGATCTATCCCTCATCAGATCCACCTCGGAGAGTTGCACGCTATCCTTAGAAGGCAAGAGGATTTCT
ACCCATTCCTCAAGGATAACAGGGAAAAGATTGAGAAGATTCTCACCTTCAGAATCCCTTACTACGTGGG
ACCTCTCGCTAGAGGAAACTCAAGATTCGCTTGGATGACCAGAAAGTCTGAGGAAACCATCACCCCTTGG
AACTTCGAAGAGGTGGTGGATAAGGGTGCTAGTGCTCAGTCTTTCATCGAGAGGATGACCAACTTCGATA
AGAACCTTCCAAACGAGAAGGTGCTCCCTAAGCACTCTTTGCTCTACGAGTACTTCACCGTGTACAACGA
GTTGACCAAGGTTAAGTACGTGACCGAGGGAATGAGGAAGCCTGCTTTTTTGTCAGGTGAGCAAAAGAAG
GCTATCGTTGATCTCTTGTTCAAGACCAACAGAAAGGTGACCGTGAAGCAGCTCAAAGAGGATTACTTCA
AGAAAATCGAGTGCTTCGATTCAGTTGAGATTTCTGGTGTTGAGGATAGGTTCAACGCATCTCTCGGAAC
CTACCACGATCTCCTCAAGATCATTAAGGATAAGGATTTCTTGGATAACGAGGAAAACGAGGATATCTTG
GAGGATATCGTTCTTACCCTCACCCTCTTTGAAGATAGAGAGATGATTGAAGAAAGGCTCAAGACCTACG
CTCATCTCTTCGATGATAAGGTGATGAAGCAGTTGAAGAGAAGAAGATACACTGGTTGGGGAAGGCTCTC
AAGAAAGCTCATTAACGGAATCAGGGATAAGCAGTCTGGAAAGACAATCCTTGATTTCCTCAAGTCTGAT
GGATTCGCTAACAGAAACTTCATGCAGCTCATCCACGATGATTCTCTCACCTTTAAAGAGGATATCCAGA
AGGCTCAGGTTTCAGGACAGGGTGATAGTCTCCATGAGCATATCGCTAACCTCGCTGGATCTCCTGCAAT
CAAGAAGGGAATCCTCCAGACTGTGAAGGTTGTGGATGAGTTGGTGAAGGTGATGGGAAGGCATAAGCCT
GAGAACATCGTGATCGAAATGGCTAGAGAGAACCAGACCACTCAGAAGGGACAGAAGAACTCTAGGGAAA
GGATGAAGAGGATCGAGGAAGGTATCAAAGAGCTTGGATCTCAGATCCTCAAAGAGCACCCTGTTGAGAA
CACTCAGCTCCAGAATGAGAAGCTCTACCTCTACTACCTCCAGAACGGAAGGGATATGTATGTGGATCAA
GAGTTGGATATCAACAGGCTCTCTGATTACGATGTTGATGCTATCGTGCCACAGTCATTCTTGAAGGATG
ATTCTATCGATAACAAGGTGCTCACCAGGTCTGATAAGAACAGGGGTAAGAGTGATAACGTGCCAAGTGA
AGAGGTTGTGAAGAAAATGAAGAACTATTGGAGGCAGCTCCTCAACGCTAAGCTCATCACTCAGAGAAAG
TTCGATAACTTGACTAAGGCTGAGAGGGGAGGACTCTCTGAATTGGATAAGGCAGGATTCATCAAGAGGC
AGCTTGTGGAAACCAGGCAGATCACTAAGCACGTTGCACAGATCCTCGATTCTAGGATGAACACCAAGTA
CGATGAGAACGATAAGTTGATCAGGGAAGTGAAGGTTATCACCCTCAAGTCAAAGCTCGTGTCTGATTTC
AGAAAGGATTTCCAATTCTACAAGGTGAGGGAAATCAACAACTACCACCACGCTCACGATGCTTACCTTA
ACGCTGTTGTTGGAACCGCTCTCATCAAGAAGTATCCTAAGCTCGAGTCAGAGTTCGTGTACGGTGATTA
CAAGGTGTACGATGTGAGGAAGATGATCGCTAAGTCTGAGCAAGAGATCGGAAAGGCTACCGCTAAGTAT
TTCTTCTACTCTAACATCATGAATTTCTTCAAGACCGAGATTACCCTCGCTAACGGTGAGATCAGAAAGA
GGCCACTCATCGAGACAAACGGTGAAACAGGTGAGATCGTGTGGGATAAGGGAAGGGATTTCGCTACCGT
TAGAAAGGTGCTCTCTATGCCACAGGTGAACATCGTTAAGAAAACCGAGGTGCAGACCGGTGGATTCTCT
AAAGAGTCTATCCTCCCTAAGAGGAACTCTGATAAGCTCATTGCTAGGAAGAAGGATTGGGACCCTAAGA
AATACGGTGGTTTCGATTCTCCTACCGTGGCTTACTCTGTTCTCGTTGTGGCTAAGGTTGAGAAGGGAAA
GAGTAAGAAGCTCAAGTCTGTTAAGGAACTTCTCGGAATCACTATCATGGAAAGGTCATCTTTCGAGAAG
AACCCAATCGATTTCCTCGAGGCTAAGGGATACAAAGAGGTTAAGAAGGATCTCATCATCAAGCTCCCAA
AGTACTCACTCTTCGAACTCGAGAACGGTAGAAAGAGGATGCTCGCTTCTGCTGGTGAGCTTCAAAAGGG
AAACGAGCTTGCTCTCCCATCTAAGTACGTTAACTTTCTTTACCTCGCTTCTCACTACGAGAAGTTGAAG
GGATCTCCAGAAGATAACGAGCAGAAGCAACTTTTCGTTGAGCAGCACAAGCACTACTTGGATGAGATCA
TCGAGCAGATCTCTGAGTTCTCTAAAAGGGTGATCCTCGCTGATGCAAACCTCGATAAGGTGTTGTCTGC
TTACAACAAGCACAGAGATAAGCCTATCAGGGAACAGGCAGAGAACATCATCCATCTCTTCACCCTTACC
AACCTCGGTGCTCCTGCTGCTTTCAAGTACTTCGATACAACCATCGATAGGAAGAGATACACCTCTACCA
AAGAAGTGCTCGATGCTACCCTCATCCATCAGTCTATCACTGGACTCTACGAGACTAGGATCGATCTCTC
ACAGCTCGGTGGTGATTCAAGGGCTGATCCTAAGAAGAAGAGGAAGGTTTGACTCGAGATATGAAGATGA
AGATGAAATATTTGGTGTGTCAAATAAAAAGCTTGTGTGCTTAAGTTTGTGTTTTTTTCTTGGCTTGTTG
TGTTATGAATTTGTGGCTTTTTCTAATATTAAATGAATGTAAGATCACATTATAATGAATAAACAAATGT
TTCTATAATCCATTGTGAATGTTTTGTTGGATCTCTTCTGCAGCATATAACTACTGTATGTGCTATGGTA
TGGACTATGGAATATGATTAAAGATAAGGAGCTCCGGTGACGGACTGGCACTGGCCGTCGTTTTACAACG
TCGTGACTGGGAAAACCCTGGCGTTACCCAACTTAATCGCCTTGCAGCACATCCCCCTTTCGCCAGCTGG
CGTAATAGCGAAGAGGCCCGCACCGATCGCCCTTCCCAACAGTTGCGCAGCCTGAATGGCGAATGCTAGA
GCAGCTTGAGCTTGGATCAGATTGTCGTTTCCCGCCTTCAGTTTAAACTATCAGTGTTTGACAGGATATA
TTGGCGGGTAAACCTAAGAGAAAAGAGCGTTTATTAGAATAATCGGATATTTAAAAGGGCGTGAAAAGGT
TTATCCGTTCGTCCATTTGTATGTGCATGCCAACCACAGGGTTCCCCTCGGGATCAAAGTACTTTGATCC
AACCCCTCCGCTGCTATAGTGCAGTCGGCTTCTGACGTTCAGTGCAGCCGTCTTCTGAAAACGACATGTC
GCACAAGTCCTAAGTTACGCGACAGGCTGCCGCCCTGCCCTTTTCCTGGCGTTTTCTTGTCGCGTGTTTT
AGTCGCATAAAGTAGAATACTTGCGACTAGAACCGGAGACATTACGCCATGAACAAGAGCGCCGCCGCTG
GCCTGCTGGGCTATGCCCGCGTCAGCACCGACGACCAGGACTTGACCAACCAACGGGCCGAACTGCACGC
GGCCGGCTGCACCAAGCTGTTTTCCGAGAAGATCACCGGCACCAGGCGCGACCGCCCGGAGCTGGCCAGG
ATGCTTGACCACCTACGCCCTGGCGACGTTGTGACAGTGACCAGGCTAGACCGCCTGGCCCGCAGCACCC
GCGACCTACTGGACATTGCCGAGCGCATCCAGGAGGCCGGCGCGGGCCTGCGTAGCCTGGCAGAGCCGTG
GGCCGACACCACCACGCCGGCCGGCCGCATGGTGTTGACCGTGTTCGCCGGCATTGCCGAGTTCGAGCGT
TCCCTAATCATCGACCGCACCCGGAGCGGGCGCGAGGCCGCCAAGGCCCGAGGCGTGAAGTTTGGCCCCC
GCCCTACCCTCACCCCGGCACAGATCGCGCACGCCCGCGAGCTGATCGACCAGGAAGGCCGCACCGTGAA
AGAGGCGGCTGCACTGCTTGGCGTGCATCGCTCGACCCTGTACCGCGCACTTGAGCGCAGCGAGGAAGTG
ACGCCCACCGAGGCCAGGCGGCGCGGTGCCTTCCGTGAGGACGCATTGACCGAGGCCGACGCCCTGGCGG
CCGCCGAGAATGAACGCCAAGAGGAACAAGCATGAAACCGCACCAGGACGGCCAGGACGAACCGTTTTTC
ATTACCGAAGAGATCGAGGCGGAGATGATCGCGGCCGGGTACGTGTTCGAGCCGCCCGCGCACGTCTCAA
CCGTGCGGCTGCATGAAATCCTGGCCGGTTTGTCTGATGCCAAGCTGGCGGCCTGGCCGGCCAGCTTGGC
CGCTGAAGAAACCGAGCGCCGCCGTCTAAAAAGGTGATGTGTATTTGAGTAAAACAGCTTGCGTCATGCG
GTCGCTGCGTATATGATGCGATGAGTAAATAAACAAATACGCAAGGGGAACGCATGAAGGTTATCGCTGT
ACTTAACCAGAAAGGCGGGTCAGGCAAGACGACCATCGCAACCCATCTAGCCCGCGCCCTGCAACTCGCC
GGGGCCGATGTTCTGTTAGTCGATTCCGATCCCCAGGGCAGTGCCCGCGATTGGGCGGCCGTGCGGGAAG
ATCAACCGCTAACCGTTGTCGGCATCGACCGCCCGACGATTGACCGCGACGTGAAGGCCATCGGCCGGCG
CGACTTCGTAGTGATCGACGGAGCGCCCCAGGCGGCGGACTTGGCTGTGTCCGCGATCAAGGCAGCCGAC
TTCGTGCTGATTCCGGTGCAGCCAAGCCCTTACGACATATGGGCCACCGCCGACCTGGTGGAGCTGGTTA
AGCAGCGCATTGAGGTCACGGATGGAAGGCTACAAGCGGCCTTTGTCGTGTCGCGGGCGATCAAAGGCAC
GCGCATCGGCGGTGAGGTTGCCGAGGCGCTGGCCGGGTACGAGCTGCCCATTCTTGAGTCCCGTATCACG
CAGCGCGTGAGCTACCCAGGCACTGCCGCCGCCGGCACAACCGTTCTTGAATCAGAACCCGAGGGCGACG
CTGCCCGCGAGGTCCAGGCGCTGGCCGCTGAAATTAAATCAAAACTCATTTGAGTTAATGAGGTAAAGAG
AAAATGAGCAAAAGCACAAACACGCTAAGTGCCGGCCGTCCGAGCGCACGCAGCAGCAAGGCTGCAACGT
TGGCCAGCCTGGCAGACACGCCAGCCATGAAGCGGGTCAACTTTCAGTTGCCGGCGGAGGATCACACCAA
GCTGAAGATGTACGCGGTACGCCAAGGCAAGACCATTACCGAGCTGCTATCTGAATACATCGCGCAGCTA
CCAGAGTAAATGAGCAAATGAATAAATGAGTAGATGAATTTTAGCGGCTAAAGGAGGCGGCATGGAAAAT
CAAGAACAACCAGGCACCGACGCCGTGGAATGCCCCATGTGTGGAGGAACGGGCGGTTGGCCAGGCGTAA
GCGGCTGGGTTGCCTGCCGGCCCTGCAATGGCACTGGAACCCCCAAGCCCGAGGAATCGGCGTGAGCGGT
CGCAAACCATCCGGCCCGGTACAAATCGGCGCGGCGCTGGGTGATGACCTGGTGGAGAAGTTGAAGGCCG
CGCAGGCCGCCCAGCGGCAACGCATCGAGGCAGAAGCACGCCCCGGTGAATCGTGGCAAGCGGCCGCTGA
TCGAATCCGCAAAGAATCCCGGCAACCGCCGGCAGCCGGTGCGCCGTCGATTAGGAAGCCGCCCAAGGGC
GACGAGCAACCAGATTTTTTCGTTCCGATGCTCTATGACGTGGGCACCCGCGATAGTCGCAGCATCATGG
ACGTGGCCGTTTTCCGTCTGTCGAAGCGTGACCGACGAGCTGGCGAGGTGATCCGCTACGAGCTTCCAGA
CGGGCACGTAGAGGTTTCCGCAGGGCCGGCCGGCATGGCCAGTGTGTGGGATTACGACCTGGTACTGATG
GCGGTTTCCCATCTAACCGAATCCATGAACCGATACCGGGAAGGGAAGGGAGACAAGCCCGGCCGCGTGT
TCCGTCCACACGTTGCGGACGTACTCAAGTTCTGCCGGCGAGCCGATGGCGGAAAGCAGAAAGACGACCT
GGTAGAAACCTGCATTCGGTTAAACACCACGCACGTTGCCATGCAGCGTACGAAGAAGGCCAAGAACGGC
CGCCTGGTGACGGTATCCGAGGGTGAAGCCTTGATTAGCCGCTACAAGATCGTAAAGAGCGAAACCGGGC
GGCCGGAGTACATCGAGATCGAGCTAGCTGATTGGATGTACCGCGAGATCACAGAAGGCAAGAACCCGGA
CGTGCTGACGGTTCACCCCGATTACTTTTTGATCGATCCCGGCATCGGCCGTTTTCTCTACCGCCTGGCA
CGCCGCGCCGCAGGCAAGGCAGAAGCCAGATGGTTGTTCAAGACGATCTACGAACGCAGTGGCAGCGCCG
GAGAGTTCAAGAAGTTCTGTTTCACCGTGCGCAAGCTGATCGGGTCAAATGACCTGCCGGAGTACGATTT
GAAGGAGGAGGCGGGGCAGGCTGGCCCGATCCTAGTCATGCGCTACCGCAACCTGATCGAGGGCGAAGCA
TCCGCCGGTTCCTAATGTACGGAGCAGATGCTAGGGCAAATTGCCCTAGCAGGGGAAAAAGGTCGAAAAG
GTCTCTTTCCTGTGGATAGCACGTACATTGGGAACCCAAAGCCGTACATTGGGAACCGGAACCCGTACAT
TGGGAACCCAAAGCCGTACATTGGGAACCGGTCACACATGTAAGTGACTGATATAAAAGAGAAAAAAGGC
GATTTTTCCGCCTAAAACTCTTTAAAACTTATTAAAACTCTTAAAACCCGCCTGGCCTGTGCATAACTGT
CTGGCCAGCGCACAGCCGAAGAGCTGCAAAAAGCGCCTACCCTTCGGTCGCTGCGCTCCCTACGCCCCGC
CGCTTCGCGTCGGCCTATCGCGGCCGCTGGCCGCTCAAAAATGGCTGGCCTACGGCCAGGCAATCTACCA
GGGCGCGGACAAGCCGCGCCGTCGCCACTCGACCGCCGGCGCCCACATCAAGGCACCCTGCCTCGCGCGT
TTCGGTGATGACGGTGAAAACCTCTGACACATGCAGCTCCCGGAGACGGTCACAGCTTGTCTGTAAGCGG
ATGCCGGGAGCAGACAAGCCCGTCAGGGCGCGTCAGCGGGTGTTGGCGGGTGTCGGGGCGCAGCCATGAC
CCAGTCACGTAGCGATAGCGGAGTGTATACTGGCTTAACTATGCGGCATCAGAGCAGATTGTACTGAGAG
TGCACCATATGCGGTGTGAAATACCGCACAGATGCGTAAGGAGAAAATACCGCATCAGGCGCTCTTCCGC
TTCCTCGCTCACTGACTCGCTGCGCTCGGTCGTTCGGCTGCGGCGAGCGGTATCAGCTCACTCAAAGGCG
GTAATACGGTTATCCACAGAATCAGGGGATAACGCAGGAAAGAACATGTGAGCAAAAGGCCAGCAAAAGG
CCAGGAACCGTAAAAAGGCCGCGTTGCTGGCGTTTTTCCATAGGCTCCGCCCCCCTGACGAGCATCACAA
AAATCGACGCTCAAGTCAGAGGTGGCGAAACCCGACAGGACTATAAAGATACCAGGCGTTTCCCCCTGGA
AGCTCCCTCGTGCGCTCTCCTGTTCCGACCCTGCCGCTTACCGGATACCTGTCCGCCTTTCTCCCTTCGG
GAAGCGTGGCGCTTTCTCATAGCTCACGCTGTAGGTATCTCAGTTCGGTGTAGGTCGTTCGCTCCAAGCT
GGGCTGTGTGCACGAACCCCCCGTTCAGCCCGACCGCTGCGCCTTATCCGGTAACTATCGTCTTGAGTCC
AACCCGGTAAGACACGACTTATCGCCACTGGCAGCAGCCACTGGTAACAGGATTAGCAGAGCGAGGTAT
